>Addgene plasmid #169370 | pVMG0303_Cq-U6-6_2xBbsI_gRNA-Loop | addgene full sequence | sequence record 333380 | Addgene NGS Result
CCTTCCCAACAGTTGCGCAGCCTGAATGGCGAATGG
[124 nt withheld, positions 37-160]
C
[91 nt withheld, positions 162-252]
A
[49 nt withheld, positions 254-302]
CCTTTGACGTTGGAGTCCACGTTCTTT
[37 nt withheld, positions 330-366]
ACCCTATCTCGGTCTATTCTTTTGATTTATAAGGGATTTTGCCGATTTCGGCCTATTGGTTAAAAAATGA
GCTGATTTAACAAAAATTTAACGCGAATTTTAACAAAATTCAGGGCGCAAGGGCTGCTAAAGGAAGCGGA
ACACGTAGAAAGCCAGTCCGCAGAAACGGTGCTGACCCCGGATGAATGTCAGCTACTGGGCTATCTGGAC
AAGGGAAAACGCAAGCGCAAAGAGAAAGCAGGTAGCTTGCAGTGGGCTTACATGGCGATAGCTAGACTGG
GCGGTTTTATGGACAGCAAGCGAACCGGAATTGCCAGCTGGGGCGCCCTCTGGTAAGGTTGGGAAGCCCT
GCAAAGTAAACTGGATGGCTTTCTTGCCGCCAAGGATCTGATGGCGCAGGGGATCAAGATCTGATCAAGA
GACAGGATGAGGATCGTTTCGCATGATTGAACAAGATGGATTGCACGCAGGTTCTCCGGCCGCTTGGGTG
GAGAGGCTATTCGGCTATGACTGGGCACAACAGACAATCGGCTGCTCTGATGCCGCCGTGTTCCGGCTGT
CAGCGCAGGGGCGCCCGGTTCTTTTTGTCAAGACCGACCTGTCCGGTGCCCTGAATGAACTGCAGGACGA
GGCAGCGCGGCTATCGTGGCTGGCCACGACGGGCGTTCCTTGCGCAGCTGTGCTCGACGTTGTCACTGAA
GCGGGAAGGGACTGGCTGCTATTGGGCGAAGTGCCGGGGCAGGATCTCCTGTCATCCCACCTTGCTCCTG
CCGAGAAAGTATCCATCATGGCTGATGCAATGCGGCGGCTGCATACGCTTGATCCGGCTACCTGCCCATT
CGACCACCAAGCGAAACATCGCATCGAGCGAGCACGTACTCGGATGGAAGCCGGTCTTGTCGATCAGGAT
GATCTGGACGAAGAGCATCAGGGGCTCGCGCCAGCCGAACTGTTCGCCAGGCTCAAGGCGCGCATGCCCG
ACGGCGAGGATCTCGTCGTGACCCATGGCGATGCCTGCTTGCCGAATATCATGGTGGAAAATGGCCGCTT
TTCTGGATTCATCGACTGTGGCCGGCTGGGTGTGGCGGACCGCTATCAGGACATAGCGTTGGCTACCCGT
GATATTGCTGAAGAGCTTGGCGGCGAATGGGCTGACCGCTTCCTCGTGCTTTACGGTATCGCCGCTCCCG
ATTCGCAGCGCATCGCCTTCTATCGCCTTCTTGACGAGTTCTTCTGAATTGAAAAAGGAAGAGTATGAGT
ATTCAACATTTCCGTGTCGCCCTTATTCCCTTTTTTGCGGCATTTTGCCTTCCTGTTTTTGCTCACCCAG
AAACGCTGGTGAAAGTAAAAGATGCTGAAGATCAGTTGGGTGCACGAGTGGGTTACATCGAACTGGATCT
CAACAGCGGTAAGATCCTTGAGAGTTTTCGCCCCGAAGAACGTTTTCCAATGATGAGCACTTTTAAAGTT
CTGCTATGTGGCGCGGTATTATCCCGTATTGACGCCGGGCAAGAGCAACTCGGTCGCCGCATACACTATT
CTCAGAATGACTTGGTTGAGTACTCACCAGTCACAGAAAAGCATCTTACGGATGGCATGACAGTAAGAGA
ATTATGCAGTGCTGCCATAACCATGAGTGATAACACTGCGGCCAACTTACTTCTGACAACGATCGGAGGA
CCGAAGGAGCTAACCGCTTTTTTGCACAACATGGGGGATCATGTAACTCGCCTTGATCGTTGGGAACCGG
AGCTGAATGAAGCCATACCAAACGACGAGCGTGACACCACGATGCCTGTAGCAATGGCAACAACGTTGCG
CAAACTATTAACTGGCGAACTACTTACTCTAGCTTCCCGGCAACAATTAATAGACTGGATGGAGGCGGAT
AAAGTTGCAGGACCACTTCTGCGCTCGGCCCTTCCGGCTGGCTGGTTTATTGCTGATAAATCTGGAGCCG
GTGAGCGTGGGTCTCGCGGTATCATTGCAGCACTGGGGCCAGATGGTAAGCCCTCCCGTATCGTAGTTAT
CTACACGACGGGGAGTCAGGCAACTATGGATGAACGAAATAGACAGATCGCTGAGATAGGTGCCTCACTG
ATTAAGCATTGGTAACTGTCAGACCAAGTTTACTCATATATACTTTAGATTGATTTAAAACTTCATTTTT
AATTTAAAAGGATCTAGGTGAAGATCCTTTTTGATAATCTCATGACCAAAATCCCTTAACGTGAGTTTTC
GTTCCACTGAGCGTCAGACCCCGTAGAAAAGATCAAAGGATCTTCTTGAGATCCTTTTTTTCTGCGCGTA
ATCTGCTGCTTGCAAACAAAAAAACCACCGCTACCAGCGGTGGTTTGTTTGCCGGATCAAGAGCTACCAA
CTCTTTTTCCGAAGGTAACTGGCTTCAGCAGAGCGCAGATACCAAATACTGTTCTTCTAGTGTAGCCGTA
GTTAGGCCACCACTTCAAGAACTCTGTAGCACCGCCTACATACCTCGCTCTGCTAATCCTGTTACCAGTG
GCTGCTGCCAGTGGCGATAAGTCGTGTCTTACCGGGTTGGACTCAAGACGATAGTTACCGGATAAGGCGC
AGCGGTCGGGCTGAACGGGGGGTTCGTGCACACAGCCCAGCTTGGAGCGAACGACCTACACCGAACTGAG
ATACCTACAGCGTGAGCTATGAGAAAGCGCCACGCTTCCCGAAGGGAGAAAGGCGGACAGGTATCCGGTA
AGCGGCAGGGTCGGAACAGGAGAGCGCACGAGGGAGCTTCCAGGGGGAAACGCCTGGTATCTTTATAGTC
CTGTCGGGTTTCGCCACCTCTGACTTGAGCGTCGATTTTTGTGATGCTCGTCAGGGGGGCGGAGCCTATG
GAAAAACGCCAGCAACGCGGCCTTTTTACGGTTCCTGGCCTTTTGCTGGCCTTTTGCTCACATGTTCTTT
CCTGCGTTATCCCCTGATTCTGTGGATAACCGTATTACCGCCTTTGAGTGAGCTGATACCGCTCGCCGCA
GCCGAACGACCGAGCGCAGCGAGTCAGTGAGCGAGGAAGCGGAAGAGCGCCCAATACGCAAACCGCCTCT
CCCCGCGCGTTGGCCGATTCATTAATGCAGCTGGCACGACAGGTTTCCCGACTGGAAAGCGGGCAGTGAG
CGCAACGCAATTAATGTGAGTTAGCTCACTCATTAGGCACCCCAGGCTTTACACTTTATGCTTCCGGCTC
GTATGTTGTGTGGAATTGTGAGCGGATAACAATTTCACACAGGAAACAGCTATGACCATGATTACGCCAA
GCTTGGTACCGAGCTCGGATCCACTAGTAACGGCCGCCAGTGTGCTGGAATTCGCCCTTCAAAATCTACG
AAGATAATAAGGTCTACTATTACATTTAATAAATATTCTTATTTAATTTGAGCTGTGTAAAATTAGTGCG
TTTATCCGGGGAATGTTTATATTTTATCCGAGGATTTCCCGAAATTGATTAAAAAAATCAAATCTCTTAA
AAAATTAGAAACAACCTGTTAAAAATAAGCTTATAGAAAAAATGTAAAGTGTTGCTACAAGGACAATCAA
TTAATCATCATAACGAAAACTTTTAGGATCTTGAAAAGCACGTCCCGAGATGGGAAAGTGTGTTTCATTT
CCAGGCGATCCTTTTCGCTTCACGAAATTTTTGATTGCTACCTCGTTTAGAGCCCTAAGACAAAATACTT
CTTCAAAAAAAAGCGAACTCGAACCCAAACTTTGTACTACTATGCTAAAATGTCTGCATGCATGGGATGT
CGCGCAAACGAGTCCAATAAGAAATAAAACTGCTCGAATTCAACGTGACGCTACCCGCAATGCTCTACCC
TTAACTTTATACATCGCTAGAACCGCGTTCGCATTCGCTAACTATATAAGCACTTTCCCGGCCCTACAAC
TTGGGTCTTCGAGAAGACCTGTTTTAGAGCTATGCTGGAAACAGCATAGCAAGTTAAAATAAGGCTAGTC
CGTTATCAACTTGAAAAAGTGGCACCGAGTCGGTGCTTTTTTTTTAGGGCGAATTCTGCAGATATCCATC
ACACTGGCGGCCGCTCGAGCATGCATCTAGAGGGCCCAATTCGCCCTATAGTGAGTCGTATTACAATTCA
CTGGCCGTCGTTTTACAACGTCGTGACTGGGAAAACCCTGGCGTTACCCAACTTAATCGCCTTGCAGCAC
ATCCCCCTTTCGCCAGCTGGCGTAATAGCGAAGAGGCCCGCACCGATCGC
Features (pLannotate 1.2.2; 14 found; start..end, strand, type, name):
     37..465     +  rep_origin     f1 ori (sequence partly withheld): f1 bacteriophage origin of replication; arrow indicates direction of (+) strand synthesis
    478..777     +  CDS            tnpA (fragment): TN5P_ECOLX - Also known as tnp. Experimental evidence at protein level: Swiss-Prot protein existence level 1. Mediates transposition of transposon Tn5 by a 'cut and paste' mechanism. First, the monomeric transposase binds the 19 bp inverted DNA repeats flanking the transposon. Then, dimerization of the DNA- bound transposase creates a synaptic DNA complex. After nicking of the first DNA strand, excision of the transposon proceeds through a series of intermediates. The transposase then mediates the insertion of the transposon at a new site by strand transfer. The activity of the wild- type tran
    809..1600    +  CDS            neo: KKA2_KLEPN - Also known as kan, nptII. Experimental evidence at protein level: Swiss-Prot protein existence level 1. Resistance to kanamycin, neomycin, paromomycin, ribostamycin, butirosin and gentamicin B. From Klebsiella pneumoniae.
   1604..1620    +  promoter       AmpR promoter (fragment): bla
   1621..2481    +  CDS            AmpR: β-lactamase; bla; confers resistance to ampicillin, carbenicillin, and related antibiotics
   2652..3240    +  rep_origin     ori: high-copy-number ColE1/pMB1/pBR322/pUC origin of replication
   3423..3515    +  CDS            lacI (fragment): lac repressor; lacI; The lac repressor binds to the lac operator to inhibit transcription in E. coli. This inhibition can be relieved by adding lactose or isopropyl-β-D-thiogalactopyranoside (IPTG).
   3528..3549    +  protein_bind   CAP binding site: CAP binding activates transcription in the presence of cAMP. E. coli catabolite activator protein
   3564..3594    +  promoter       lac promoter: promoter for the E. coli lac operon
   3602..3618    +  protein_bind   lac operator: The lac repressor binds to the lac operator to inhibit transcription in E. coli. This inhibition can be relieved by adding lactose or isopropyl-β-D-thiogalactopyranoside (IPTG). lac repressor encoded by lacI
   4307..4323    +  repeat_region  DR (fragment): direct repeat for the Streptococcus pyogenes CRISPR/Cas system
   4325..4392    +  misc_RNA       tracrRNA (fragment): trans-activating CRISPR RNA for the Streptococcus pyogenes CRISPR/Cas9 system
   4471..4489    -  promoter       T7 promoter: promoter for bacteriophage T7 RNA polymerase
   4492..33      +  CDS            lacZα (fragment) (across the origin): LacZα fragment of β-galactosidase; lacZ fragment
