[The description below was written by a language model from this plasmid's Addgene catalogue record and pLannotate feature annotations shown in this document.]
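Description:
pVMG0303_Cq-U6-6_2xBbsI_gRNA-Loop is a 4,616 bp guide RNA expression and cloning plasmid built for CRISPR work in the mosquito Culex quinquefasciatus, and potentially other mosquitoes. It is based on the pCR2.1 TOPO cloning backbone and is maintained in E. coli at high copy through a ColE1/pUC-type origin. The catalogue lists ampicillin as the selection, conferred by the β-lactamase gene. The feature table also shows an intact neo (kanamycin/neomycin resistance) coding sequence preceded by a Tn5-derived fragment, a standard pCR2.1 feature. An f1 origin, the lac promoter/operator region, lacZα fragments and a T7 promoter are likewise carried over from the backbone and flank the TOPO insertion site.

The 687 bp insert is driven by a Culex quinquefasciatus U6 promoter, designated Cq-U6-6 and recorded under the gene identifier CPIJ039596. U6 promoters are RNA polymerase III promoters commonly used to produce small, uncapped transcripts such as guide RNAs. The promoter itself was not recognised by the automated annotation, but it presumably lies in the unannotated stretch between the lac operator and the guide scaffold. Downstream, the table detects Streptococcus pyogenes direct repeat and tracrRNA fragments, which together make up a Cas9 single-guide RNA scaffold. The "gRNA-Loop" in the name suggests a modified loop variant of this scaffold, although the record does not describe the modification. As the name indicates, two BbsI sites sit between promoter and scaffold, an arrangement typically used for inserting a chosen spacer as annealed oligonucleotides by type IIS restriction cloning. The resulting plasmid supplies a target-specific gRNA for Cas9 editing, in the context of the transgenesis and gene drive tool development for Culex named in the title of the associated publication.
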