Addgene plasmid #169370: pVMG0303_Cq-U6-6_2xBbsI_gRNA-Loop
Purpose: Expression of gRNA in Culex quinquefasciatus or other mosquitoes
Depositing lab: Valentino Gantz. Depositing organization: University of California, San Diego (UCSD). Publication: Optimized CRISPR tools and site-directed transgenesis towards gene drive development in Culex quinquefasciatus mosquitoes. Feng X, Lopez Del Amo V, Mameli E, Lee M, Bishop AL, Perrimon N, Gantz VM. Nat Commun. 2021 May 20;12(1):2960. doi: 10.1038/s41467-021-23239-0. PubMed 34017003.
Backbone
  Vector backbone: pCR2.1
  Backbone manufacturer: Thermofisher
  Backbone size w/o insert (bp): 3929
  Total vector size (bp): 4616
  Vector type: Insect Expression, CRISPR
Growth in bacteria
  Bacterial resistance: Ampicillin, 100 μg/mL
  Growth temperature: 37°C
  Growth strain: DH5alpha
  Copy number: High Copy
Gene/Insert
  Gene/Insert name: pVMG0303_Cq-U6-6_2xBbsI_gRNA-Loop (alt name: CPIJ039596)
  Species: Culex quinquefasciatus
  Insert size (bp): 687
  Promoter: CPIJ039596
  Cloning method: TOPO Cloning
  Sequencing primers: 5′ M13F; 3′ M13R
Terms and licenses: Academic/Nonprofit Terms; Industry Terms: Not Available to Industry
How to cite: pVMG0303_Cq-U6-6_2xBbsI_gRNA-Loop was a gift from Valentino Gantz (Addgene plasmid # 169370 ; http://n2t.net/addgene:169370 ; RRID:Addgene_169370)
